>Addgene plasmid #228795 | pBAD-HaloKbp1c | addgene full sequence | sequence record 455857 | Addgene NGS Result
AAGAAACCAATTGTCCATATTGCATCAGACATTGCCGTCACTGCGTCTTTTACTGGCTCTTCTCGCTAAC
CAAACCGGTAACCCCGCTTATTAAAAGCATTCTGTAACAAAGCGGGACCAAAGCCATGACAAAAACGCGT
AACAAAAGTGTCTATAATCACGGCAGAAAAGTCCACATTGATTATTTGCACGGCGTCACACTTTGCTATG
CCATAGCATTTTTATCCATAAGATTAGCGGATCCTACCTGACGCTTTTTATCGCAACTCTCTACTGTTTC
TCCATACCCGTTTTTTGGGCTAACAGGAGGAATTAACCATGGGGGGTTCTCATCATCATCATCATCATGG
TATGGCTAGCATGACTGGTGGACAGCAAATGGGTCGGGATCTGTACGACGATGACGATAAGGATCCGAGC
TCGAGAATGGCAGAAATCGGTACTGGCTTTCCATTCGATCCCCATTATGTGGAAGTCCTGGGCGAGCGCA
TGCACTACGTCGATGTTGGTCCGCGCGATGGCACCCCTTTGCTGTTCCTGCACGGTAACCCGACCTCCTC
CTACGTGTGGCGCAACATCATCCCGCATGTTGCACCGACCCATCGCTGCATTGCTCCAGACCTGATCGGT
ATGGGCAAATCCGACAAACCAGACCTGGGTTATTTCTTCGACGACCACGTCCGCTTCATGGATGCCTTCA
TCGAAGCCCTGGGTCTGGAAGAGGTCGTCCTGGTCATTCACGACTGGGGCTCCGCTCTGGGTTTCCACTG
GGCCAAGCGCAATCCAGAGCGCGTCAAAGGTATTGCATTTATGGAGTTCATCCGCCCTATCCCGACCTGG
GACGAATGGCCAGAATTTCTTGTGGGCCCGTTCAACTTCGTGGAGGACGCCGGCGTGAAGCTGTGGGAAG
CCGTGACAGGCCAGCACGACAAGGATGACCTGGCCAAGAAGGTGTGGGAACACCTGCACAAGACCGGCAT
CCCCGACGCCGACAAAGTGAACATCCAGGTCGCCGACGGCAAGGCCACAGTGGCAGGCGGCGGACTGAGC
CAGGATGCCAAAGAAAAGATCCTGGTGGCCGTGGGCAACATCAGCGGAATCGCCAGCGTGGACGACCATG
TGAAAACCGCCACCCCTGCCACCGCCAGCCAGTTCTACACAGTGAAGTCCGGCGACACCCTGAGCGCCAT
CAGCAATCAGGTGTACGGCAACGCCGACCTGTACAACAAGATTTTCGAGGCCAACAAGCCCATGCTGAAG
TCCCCCGACGAGATCTACCCCGGCCAGGCGCTGAGAATCCCCTATAGTCTTGCCCGCGAGACCTTCCAGG
CCTTCCGCTCCACCGACGTCGGCCGCAAGCTGATCATCGATCAGAACGTTTTTATCGAGGGTACGCTGCC
GATGGGTGTCGTCCGCCCGCTGACTGAAGTCGAGATGGACCATTACCGCGAGCCGTTCCTGAATCCTGTT
GACCGCGAGCCACTGTGGCGCTTCCCAAACGAGCTGCCAATCGCCGGTGAGCCAGCGAACATCGTCGCGC
TGGTCGAAGAATACATGGACTGGCTGCACCAGTCCCCTGTCCCGAAGCTGCTGTTCTGGGGCACCCCAGG
CGTTCTGATCCCACCGGCCGAAGCCGCCCGCCTGGCCAAAAGCCTGCCTAACTGCAAGGCCGTGGACATC
GGCCCGGGTCTGAATCTGCTGCAAGAAGACAACCCGGTCCTGATCGGCAGCGAGATCGCGCGCTGGCTGT
CGACGTTGGAAATTTCCGGCTGAAAGCTTGGCTGTTTTGGCGGATGAGAGAAGATTTTCAGCCTGATACA
GATTAAATCAGAACGCAGAAGCGGTCTGATAAAACAGAATTTGCCTGGCGGCAGTAGCGCGGTGGTCCCA
CCTGACCCCATGCCGAACTCAGAAGTGAAACGCCGTAGCGCCGATGGTAGTGTGGGGTCTCCCCATGCGA
GAGTAGGGAACTGCCAGGCATCAAATAAAACGAAAGGCTCAGTCGAAAGACTGGGCCTTTCGTTTTATCT
GTTGTTTGTCGGTGAACGCTCTCCTGAGTAGGACAAATCCGCCGGGAGCGGATTTGAACGTTGCGAAGCA
ACGGCCCGGAGGGTGGCGGGCAGGACGCCCGCCATAAACTGCCAGGCATCAAATTAAGCAGAAGGCCATC
CTGACGGATGGCCTTTTTGCGTTTCTACAAACTCTTTTGTTTATTTTTCTAAATACATTCAAATATGTAT
CCGCTCATGAGACAATAACCCTGATAAATGCTTCAATAATATTGAAAAAGGAAGAGTATGAGTATTCAAC
ATTTCCGTGTCGCCCTTATTCCCTTTTTTGCGGCATTTTGCCTTCCTGTTTTTGCTCACCCAGAAACGCT
GGTGAAAGTAAAAGATGCTGAAGATCAGTTGGGTGCACGAGTGGGTTACATCGAACTGGATCTCAACAGC
GGTAAGATCCTTGAGAGTTTTCGCCCCGAAGAACGTTTTCCAATGATGAGCACTTTTAAAGTTCTGCTAT
GTGGCGCGGTATTATCCCGTGTTGACGCCGGGCAAGAGCAACTCGGTCGCCGCATACACTATTCTCAGAA
TGACTTGGTTGAGTACTCACCAGTCACAGAAAAGCATCTTACGGATGGCATGACAGTAAGAGAATTATGC
AGTGCTGCCATAACCATGAGTGATAACACTGCGGCCAACTTACTTCTGACAACGATCGGAGGACCGAAGG
AGCTAACCGCTTTTTTGCACAACATGGGGGATCATGTAACTCGCCTTGATCGTTGGGAACCGGAGCTGAA
TGAAGCCATACCAAACGACGAGCGTGACACCACGATGCCTGTAGCAATGGCAACAACGTTGCGCAAACTA
TTAACTGGCGAACTACTTACTCTAGCTTCCCGGCAACAATTAATAGACTGGATGGAGGCGGATAAAGTTG
CAGGACCACTTCTGCGCTCGGCCCTTCCGGCTGGCTGGTTTATTGCTGATAAATCTGGAGCCGGTGAGCG
TGGGTCTCGCGGTATCATTGCAGCACTGGGGCCAGATGGTAAGCCCTCCCGTATCGTAGTTATCTACACG
ACGGGGAGTCAGGCAACTATGGATGAACGAAATAGACAGATCGCTGAGATAGGTGCCTCACTGATTAAGC
ATTGGTAACTGTCAGACCAAGTTTACTCATATATACTTTAGATTGATTTAAAACTTCATTTTTAATTTAA
AAGGATCTAGGTGAAGATCCTTTTTGATAATCTCATGACCAAAATCCCTTAACGTGAGTTTTCGTTCCAC
TGAGCGTCAGACCCCGTAGAAAAGATCAAAGGATCTTCTTGAGATCCTTTTTTTCTGCGCGTAATCTGCT
GCTTGCAAACAAAACAACCACCGCTACCAGCGGTGGTTTGTTTGCCGGATCAAGAGCTACCAACTCTTTT
TCCGAAGGTAACTGGCTTCAGCAGAGCGCAGATACCAAATACTGTCCTTCTAGTGTAGCCGTAGTTAGGC
CACCACTTCAAGAACTCTGTAGCACCGCCTACATACCTCGCTCTGCTAATCCTGTTACCAGTGGCTGCTG
CCAGTGGCGATAAGTCGTGTCTTACCGGGTTGGACTCAAGACGATAGTTACCGGATAAGGCGCAGCGGTC
GGGCTGAACGGGGGGTTCGTGCACACAGCCCAGCTTGGAGCGAACGACCTACACCGAACTGAGATACCTA
CAGCGTGAGCTATGAGAAAGCGCCACGCTTCCCGAAGGGAGAAAGGCGGACAGGTATCCGGTAAGCGGCA
GGGTCGGAACAGGAGAGCGCACGAGGGAGCTTCCAGGGGGAAACGCCTGGTATCTTTATAGTCCTGTCGG
GTTTCGCCACCTCTGACTTGAGCGTCGATTTTTGTGATGCTCGTCAGGGGGGCGGAGCCTATGGAAAAAC
GCCAGCAACGCGGCCTTTTTACGGTTCCTGGCCTTTTGCTGGCCTTTTGCTCACATGTTCTTTCCTGCGT
TATCCCCTGATTCTGTGGATAACCGTATTACCGCCTTTGAGTGAGCTGATACCGCTCGCCGCAGCCGAAC
GACCGAGCGCAGCGAGTCAGTGAGCGAGGAAGCGGAAGAGCGCCTGATGCGGTATTTTCTCCTTACGCAT
CTGTGCGGTATTTCACACCGCATATGGTGCACTCTCAGTACAATCTGCTCTGATGCCGCATAGTTAAGCC
AGTATACACTCCGCTATCGCTACGTGACTGGGTCATGGCTGCGCCCCGACACCCGCCAACACCCGCTGAC
GCGCCCTGACGGGCTTGTCTGCTCCCGGCATCCGCTTACAGACAAGCTGTGACCGTCTCCGGGAGCTGCA
TGTGTCAGAGGTTTTCACCGTCATCACCGAAACGCGCGAGGCAGCAGATCAATTCGCGCGCGAAGGCGAA
GCGGCATGCATAATGTGCCTGTCAAATGGACGAAGCAGGGATTCTGCAAACCCTATGCTACTCCGTCAAG
CCGTCAATTGTCTGATTCGTTACCAATTATGACAACTTGACGGCTACATCATTCACTTTTTCTTCACAAC
CGGCACGGAACTCGCTCGGGCTGGCCCCGGTGCATTTTTTAAATACCCGCGAGAAATAGAGTTGATCGTC
AAAACCAACATTGCGACCGACGGTGGCGATAGGCATCCGGGTGGTGCTCAAAAGCAGCTTCGCCTGGCTG
ATACGTTGGTCCTCGCGCCAGCTTAAGACGCTAATCCCTAACTGCTGGCGGAAAAGATGTGACAGACGCG
ACGGCGACAAGCAAACATGCTGTGCGACGCTGGCGATATCAAAATTGCTGTCTGCCAGGTGATCGCTGAT
GTACTGACAAGCCTCGCGTACCCGATTATCCATCGGTGGATGGAGCGACTCGTTAATCGCTTCCATGCGC
CGCAGTAACAATTGCTCAAGCAGATTTATCGCCAGCAGCTCCGAATAGCGCCCTTCCCCTTGCCCGGCGT
TAATGATTTGCCCAAACAGGTCGCTGAAATGCGGCTGGTGCGCTTCATCCGGGCGAAAGAACCCCGTATT
GGCAAATATTGACGGCCAGTTAAGCCATTCATGCCAGTAGGCGCGCGGACGAAAGTAAACCCACTGGTGA
TACCATTCGCGAGCCTCCGGATGACGACCGTAGTGATGAATCTCTCCTGGCGGGAACAGCAAAATATCAC
CCGGTCGGCAAACAAATTCTCGTCCCTGATTTTTCACCACCCCCTGACCGCGAATGGTGAGATTGAGAAT
ATAACCTTTCATTCCCAGCGGTCGGTCGATAAAAAAATCGAGATAACCGTTGGCCTCAATCGGCGTTAAA
CCCGCCACCAGATGGGCATTAAACGAGTATCCCGGCAGCAGGGGATCATTTTGCGCTTCAGCCATACTTT
TCATACTCCCGCCATTCAGAG
Features (pLannotate 1.2.2; 16 found; start..end, strand, type, name):
      1..285     +  promoter       araBAD promoter: araBAD; promoter of the L-arabinose operon of E. coli; the araC regulatory gene is transcribed in the opposite direction (Guzman et al., 1995)
    331..351     +  CDS            capTEV™ (fragment): composite tag for in vivo biotinylation, TEV protease cleavage, and 6xHis tagging
    352..384     +  CDS            T7 tag (gene 10 leader): leader peptide from bacteriophage T7 gene 10 promotes efficient translation in E. coli
    388..411     +  CDS            Xpress™ tag: Xpress™ epitope tag, including an enterokinase recognition and cleavage site
    427..858     +  CDS            HaloTag® (fragment): modified bacterial dehalogenase that forms covalent bonds with chloroalkane derivatives
    865..1302    +  CDS            kbp: KBP_ECOLI - Also known as ygaU, yzzM. Experimental evidence at protein level: Swiss-Prot protein existence level 1. Highly specific potassium binding protein that is required for normal growth in the presence of high levels of external K(+). May act as a sensor of cytoplasmic K(+) concentration. Binds a single K(+) ion, which induces a large conformational change. Can also bind the larger alkali metal ions Rb(+) and Cs(+), and NH(4)(+) (PubMed:27112601). May be involved in the regulation of peptidoglycan cross-linking (PubMed:25422305). From Escherichia coli (strain K12).
   1310..1770    +  CDS            HaloTag® (fragment): modified bacterial dehalogenase that forms covalent bonds with chloroalkane derivatives
   1863..1978    +  ncRNA          5S rRNA: Accession: RF00001 - 5S ribosomal RNA
   1982..2068    +  terminator     rrnB T1 terminator: Escherichia coli rrnB; transcription terminator T1 from the E. coli rrnB gene
   2160..2187    +  terminator     rrnB T2 terminator: transcription terminator T2 from the E. coli rrnB gene
   2206..2297    +  promoter       AmpR promoter: bla
   2298..3158    +  CDS            AmpR: β-lactamase; bla; confers resistance to ampicillin, carbenicillin, and related antibiotics
   3329..3917    +  rep_origin     ori: high-copy-number ColE1/pMB1/pBR322/pUC origin of replication
   4103..4243    -  misc_feature   bom: basis of mobility region from pBR322
   4345..4385    -  CDS            rop (fragment): Rop protein, which maintains plasmids at low copy number; rop
   4507..5385    -  CDS            araC: L-arabinose regulatory protein; araC
