[The description below was written by a language model from this plasmid's Addgene catalogue record and pLannotate feature annotations shown in this document.]
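Description:
pBAD-HaloKbp1c is a bacterial expression plasmid of about 5.4 kb, built on the pBAD backbone, that encodes HaloKbp1c, described in the record as a medium-affinity chemigenetic indicator for potassium ions. It is maintained in E. coli through a ColE1/pMB1-type origin (with the pBR322 bom region and only a fragment of rop) and is selected with ampicillin through the β-lactamase gene driven by its own promoter. The catalogue lists the copy number as unknown.

Expression is controlled by the araBAD promoter together with the divergently transcribed araC regulator, so transcription of the insert is induced by L-arabinose. The rrnB T1 and T2 terminators lie downstream. The reading frame begins with the backbone-derived N-terminal leader, which comprises a His tag (annotated as a 6xHis-containing tag fragment), the T7 gene 10 leader that promotes efficient translation, and the Xpress epitope with its enterokinase cleavage site. This leader allows affinity purification and detection of the protein.

The 1,344 bp insert has an insertion-type architecture. The E. coli potassium-binding protein Kbp (ygaU), which binds a single K+ ion and undergoes a large conformational change on doing so, sits between two HaloTag fragments. HaloTag is a modified dehalogenase that covalently captures chloroalkane ligands, so a synthetic chloroalkane-linked dye presumably supplies the optical readout, with K+-induced rearrangement of Kbp modulating the bound dye. The record does not specify the dye or the affinity value. The plasmid is suited to arabinose-induced production and purification of the indicator protein in E. coli for in vitro characterisation.
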