Addgene plasmid #228795: pBAD-HaloKbp1c
Purpose: Chemigenetic indicator for potassium ion - medium affinity
Depositing lab: Robert Campbell. Depositing organization: The University of Tokyo. Publication: High-Performance Chemigenetic Potassium Ion Indicator. Cheng D, Ouyang Z, He X, Nasu Y, Wen Y, Terai T, Campbell RE. J Am Chem Soc. 2024 Dec 25;146(51):35117-35128. doi: 10.1021/jacs.4c10917. PubMed 39601449.
Backbone
  Vector backbone: pBAD
  Vector type: Bacterial Expression
Growth in bacteria
  Bacterial resistance: Ampicillin, 100 μg/mL
  Growth temperature: 37°C
  Growth strain: DH5alpha
  Copy number: Unknown
Gene/Insert
  Gene/Insert name: HaloKbp1c
  Insert size (bp): 1344
  Tag / fusion protein: His-Tag (N terminal on backbone)
Terms and licenses: Academic/Nonprofit Terms; Industry Terms: Not Available to Industry
How to cite: pBAD-HaloKbp1c was a gift from Robert Campbell (Addgene plasmid # 228795 ; http://n2t.net/addgene:228795 ; RRID:Addgene_228795)
