>Addgene plasmid #228795 | pBAD-HaloKbp1c | depositor partial sequence | sequence record 449731 | Sequence encoding the target protein (HaloKbp1c)
ATGGCAGAAATCGGTACTGGCTTTCCATTCGATCCCCATTATGTGGAAGTCCTGGGCGAGCGCATGCACT
ACGTCGATGTTGGTCCGCGCGATGGCACCCCTTTGCTGTTCCTGCACGGTAACCCGACCTCCTCCTACGT
GTGGCGCAACATCATCCCGCATGTTGCACCGACCCATCGCTGCATTGCTCCAGACCTGATCGGTATGGGC
AAATCCGACAAACCAGACCTGGGTTATTTCTTCGACGACCACGTCCGCTTCATGGATGCCTTCATCGAAG
CCCTGGGTCTGGAAGAGGTCGTCCTGGTCATTCACGACTGGGGCTCCGCTCTGGGTTTCCACTGGGCCAA
GCGCAATCCAGAGCGCGTCAAAGGTATTGCATTTATGGAGTTCATCCGCCCTATCCCGACCTGGGACGAA
TGGCCAGAATTTCTTGTGGGCCCGTTCAACTTCGTGGAGGACGCCGGCGTGAAGCTGTGGGAAGCCGTGA
CAGGCCAGCACGACAAGGATGACCTGGCCAAGAAGGTGTGGGAACACCTGCACAAGACCGGCATCCCCGA
CGCCGACAAAGTGAACATCCAGGTCGCCGACGGCAAGGCCACAGTGGCAGGCGGCGGACTGAGCCAGGAT
GCCAAAGAAAAGATCCTGGTGGCCGTGGGCAACATCAGCGGAATCGCCAGCGTGGACGACCATGTGAAAA
CCGCCACCCCTGCCACCGCCAGCCAGTTCTACACAGTGAAGTCCGGCGACACCCTGAGCGCCATCAGCAA
TCAGGTGTACGGCAACGCCGACCTGTACAACAAGATTTTCGAGGCCAACAAGCCCATGCTGAAGTCCCCC
GACGAGATCTACCCCGGCCAGGCGCTGAGAATCCCCTATAGTCTTGCCCGCGAGACCTTCCAGGCCTTCC
GCTCCACCGACGTCGGCCGCAAGCTGATCATCGATCAGAACGTTTTTATCGAGGGTACGCTGCCGATGGG
TGTCGTCCGCCCGCTGACTGAAGTCGAGATGGACCATTACCGCGAGCCGTTCCTGAATCCTGTTGACCGC
GAGCCACTGTGGCGCTTCCCAAACGAGCTGCCAATCGCCGGTGAGCCAGCGAACATCGTCGCGCTGGTCG
AAGAATACATGGACTGGCTGCACCAGTCCCCTGTCCCGAAGCTGCTGTTCTGGGGCACCCCAGGCGTTCT
GATCCCACCGGCCGAAGCCGCCCGCCTGGCCAAAAGCCTGCCTAACTGCAAGGCCGTGGACATCGGCCCG
GGTCTGAATCTGCTGCAAGAAGACAACCCGGTCCTGATCGGCAGCGAGATCGCGCGCTGGCTGTCGACGT
TGGAAATTTCCGGC
